Addgene plasmid #50871: pcDNA3.1 Flag YFP hNKCC1 E670C (NT473)
Purpose: Expresses human NKCC1 E670C mutant with an N-terminal 3xFLAG-YFP tag in mammalian cells. cDNA is synthetic, containing convenient restriction sites.
Depositing lab: Biff Forbush. Depositing organization: Yale University.
Backbone
  Vector backbone: pcDNA 3.1 neo
  Backbone manufacturer: Life Technologies
  Backbone size w/o insert (bp): 5316
  Vector type: Mammalian Expression
  Selectable markers: Neomycin (select with G418)
Growth in bacteria
  Bacterial resistance: Ampicillin, 100 μg/mL
  Growth temperature: 37°C
  Growth strain: DH5alpha
  Copy number: High Copy
Gene/Insert
  Gene/Insert name: human NKCC1 (synthetic) (alt names: Slc12A2 (synthetic); Na-K-Cl cotransporter)
  Species: H. sapiens (human), Synthetic
  Insert size (bp): 4479
  Mutation: E670C in hNKCC1 in NT17
  Entrez Gene: SLC12A2 (a.k.a. BSC, BSC-2, BSC2, CCC1, KILQS, NKCC1, PPP1R141)
  Promoter: CMV
  Tag / fusion protein: 3x Flag (N terminal on insert); YFP (N terminal on insert)
  Cloning method: Restriction Enzyme; 5′ cloning site NheI (not destroyed); 3′ cloning site PmeI (not destroyed)
  Sequencing primers: 5′ CMV-F; 3′ BGH-rev
Terms and licenses: Academic/Nonprofit Terms; Industry Terms: Not Available to Industry
Depositor comments: Plasmid constructed from pcDNA3.1 Flag YFP hNKCC1 WT (NT17). See Addgene plasmid# 49085 (http://www.addgene.org/49085/) for plasmid map of wild-type construct.
How to cite: pcDNA3.1 Flag YFP hNKCC1 E670C (NT473) was a gift from Biff Forbush (Addgene plasmid # 50871 ; http://n2t.net/addgene:50871 ; RRID:Addgene_50871)
