[The description below was written by a language model from this plasmid's Addgene catalogue record and pLannotate feature annotations shown in this document.]
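Description:
pcDNA3.1 Flag YFP hNKCC1 E670C (NT473) is a mammalian expression plasmid built on the pcDNA3.1 neo backbone, about 9.8 kb in total. It carries a synthetic cDNA for the human Na-K-Cl cotransporter NKCC1 (SLC12A2) that was designed to include convenient restriction sites. In bacteria it is maintained at high copy through a ColE1/pUC-type origin and selected with ampicillin via the β-lactamase gene. An f1 origin is also present, as is standard for this backbone. For mammalian cells, an SV40 early promoter drives the neomycin phosphotransferase gene, followed by an SV40 polyadenylation signal, so stable transfectants can be selected with G418.

The expression cassette runs from the CMV immediate-early enhancer and promoter, through a T7 promoter, into a single open reading frame terminated by the bovine growth hormone polyadenylation signal. That reading frame begins with a 3xFLAG epitope, continues with a yellow fluorescent protein that the sequence annotation identifies as mCitrine, and ends with the NKCC1 coding sequence. The transporter is therefore made with both tags at its N-terminus, which allows antibody-based detection or purification and fluorescence imaging of its expression and localization. The insert sits between retained NheI and PmeI sites.

The construct was derived from the corresponding wild-type plasmid (NT17) and differs by the point substitution E670C, which replaces a glutamate with a cysteine. The record does not state the experimental rationale for this mutation. The short ble, lacI, bom and HIV-1 LTR fragments called by the automated annotation appear to be backbone remnants or chance matches rather than functional elements.
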