Features (pLannotate 1.2.2; 22 found; start..end, strand, type, name):
     31..96      +  CDS            3xFLAG: three tandem FLAG® epitope tags, followed by an enterokinase cleavage site
    109..822     +  CDS            mCitrine: mCitrine is a basic (constitutively fluorescent) yellow fluorescent protein published in 2001, derived from Aequorea victoria.
    829..4464    +  CDS            SLC12A2: S12A2_HUMAN - Also known as NKCC1. Experimental evidence at protein level: Swiss-Prot protein existence level 1. Cation-chloride cotransporter which mediates the electroneutral transport of chloride, potassium and/or sodium ions across the membrane. Plays a vital role in the regulation of ionic balance and cell volume. From Homo sapiens (Human).
   4501..4725    +  polyA_signal   bGH poly(A) signal: bovine growth hormone polyadenylation signal
   4729..4750    +  promoter       SV40 promoter (fragment): SV40 enhancer and early promoter
   4771..5199    +  rep_origin     f1 ori (sequence partly withheld): f1 bacteriophage origin of replication; arrow indicates direction of (+) strand synthesis
   5213..5542    +  promoter       SV40 promoter: SV40 enhancer and early promoter
   5609..6400    +  CDS            neo: KKA2_KLEPN - Also known as kan, nptII. Experimental evidence at protein level: Swiss-Prot protein existence level 1. Resistance to kanamycin, neomycin, paromomycin, ribostamycin, butirosin and gentamicin B. From Klebsiella pneumoniae.
   6424..6582    +  CDS            ble (fragment): BLE_KLEPN - Experimental evidence at protein level: Swiss-Prot protein existence level 1. Binding protein with a strong affinity to the bleomycin family of antibiotics. Binds to CL990; an antimitotic-antibiotic compound. From Klebsiella pneumoniae.
   6577..6698    +  polyA_signal   SV40 poly(A) signal: SV40 polyadenylation signal
   6771..6787    -  protein_bind   lac operator: The lac repressor binds to the lac operator to inhibit transcription in E. coli. This inhibition can be relieved by adding lactose or isopropyl-β-D-thiogalactopyranoside (IPTG). lac repressor encoded by lacI
   6795..6825    -  promoter       lac promoter: promoter for the E. coli lac operon
   6840..6861    -  protein_bind   CAP binding site: CAP binding activates transcription in the presence of cAMP. E. coli catabolite activator protein
   6874..6966    -  CDS            lacI (fragment): lac repressor; lacI; The lac repressor binds to the lac operator to inhibit transcription in E. coli. This inhibition can be relieved by adding lactose or isopropyl-β-D-thiogalactopyranoside (IPTG).
   7149..7734    -  rep_origin     ori: high-copy-number ColE1/pMB1/pBR322/pUC origin of replication
   7905..8765    -  CDS            AmpR: β-lactamase; bla; confers resistance to ampicillin, carbenicillin, and related antibiotics
   8766..8870    -  promoter       AmpR promoter: bla
   8929..8981    -  misc_feature   bom (fragment): basis of mobility region from pBR322
   9136..9515    +  enhancer       CMV enhancer: human cytomegalovirus immediate early enhancer
   9516..9719    +  promoter       CMV promoter: human cytomegalovirus (CMV) immediate early promoter
   9715..9748    +  LTR            5' LTR (truncated) (fragment): truncated 5' long terminal repeat (LTR) from HIV-1
   9764..9782    +  promoter       T7 promoter: promoter for bacteriophage T7 RNA polymerase
>Addgene plasmid #50871 | pcDNA3.1 Flag YFP hNKCC1 E670C (NT473) | depositor full sequence | sequence record 76344 | Full Sequence
GCTAGCCCGGGCACGGCCGCCACCATGGGAGACTACAAAGACCATGACGGTGATTATAAAGATCACGACA
TCGACTACAAGGATGACGATGACAAGGGTGACCCTACCGTCAGCAAGGGCGAGGAGCTGTTCACCGGGGT
GGTGCCCATCCTGGTCGAGCTGGACGGCGACGTAAACGGCCACAAGTTCAGCGTGTCCGGCGAGGGCGAG
GGCGATGCCACCTACGGCAAGCTGACCCTGAAGTTCATCTGCACCACCGGCAAGCTGCCCGTGCCCTGGC
CCACCCTCGTGACCACCTTCGGCTACGGCCTGATGTGCTTCGCCCGCTACCCCGACCACATGAAGCAGCA
CGACTTCTTCAAGTCCGCCATGCCCGAAGGCTACGTCCAGGAGCGCACCATCTTCTTCAAGGACGACGGC
AACTACAAGACCCGCGCCGAGGTGAAGTTCGAGGGCGACACCCTGGTGAACCGCATCGAGCTGAAGGGCA
TCGACTTCAAGGAGGACGGCAACATCCTAGGGCACAAGCTGGAGTACAACTACAACAGCCACAACGTTTA
TATCATGGCCGACAAGCAGAAGAACGGCATCAAGGTGAACTTCAAGATCCGCCACAACATCGAGGACGGC
AGCGTGCAGCTCGCCGACCACTACCAGCAGAACACCCCCATCGGCGACGGCCCCGTGCTGCTGCCCGACA
ACCACTACCTGAGCTACCAGTCCAAACTGAGCAAAGACCCCAACGAGAAGCGCGATCACATGGTCCTGCT
GGAGTTCGTGACCGCCGCCGGGATCACTCTCGGCATGGACGAGCTCTACAAGGGTGACCTGGAGCCGAGG
CCCACGGCTCCTAGCTCCGGCGCGCCAGGCCTCGCCGGAGTCGGCGAAACGCCGAGCGCCGCTGCGCTGG
CCGCAGCCAGGGTGGAACTGCCCGGAACCGCTGTGCCCTCGGTGCCGGAGGATGCTGCGCCCGCGAGCCG
GGACGGGGGCGGGGTCCGCGATGAGGGACCAGCCGCCGCCGGTGACGGCCTGGGCAGACCCTTGGGGCCT
ACCCCGAGCCAGAGCCGTTTCCAGGTGGACCTCGTTTCCGAGAACGCAGGGCGGGCTGCTGCTGCGGCGG
CGGCGGCTGCTGCGGCCGCCGCCGCTGCTGGTGCCGGGGCGGGGGCCAAGCAGACTCCTGCCGACGGGGA
AGCCAGCGGCGAGAGCGAGCCAGCTAAAGGCAGCGAGGAAGCCAAAGGCCGCTTCCGCGTTAACTTCGTA
GATCCTGCTGCCAGCTCGTCCGCAGAAGATAGCCTGTCAGATGCCGCCGGGGTCGGAGTCGATGGACCCA
ACGTGAGCTTCCAGAACGGCGGGGACACGGTACTGAGCGAGGGCAGCAGCCTCCATTCCGGTGGCGGCGG
CGGCTCCGGCCACCACCAGCACTACTATTATGATACCCACACCAACACCTACTATCTGCGCACCTTCGGC
CACAACACAATGGACGCGGTACCCAGGATCGACCACTACCGGCACACAGCCGCGCAGCTCGGCGAGAAGC
TGCTCCGGCCTAGCCTGGCCGAGCTGCATGACGAGCTGGAAAAGGAACCTTTTGAGGATGGCTTTGCAAA
TGGGGAAGAAAGCACTCCAACACGTGATGCTGTGGTCACGTACACGGCCGAAAGTAAAGGAGTCGTGAAG
TTTGGCTGGATCAAGGGTGTACTAGTACGTTGTATGTTAAACATTTGGGGTGTGATGCTTTTCATTCGTC
TCTCATGGATTGTGGGACAAGCTGGAATTGGTCTATCAGTCCTTGTAATAATGATGGCTACTGTTGTGAC
AACTATCACAGGATTGTCCACTAGCGCCATCGCAACTAATGGATTTGTAAGGGGAGGCGGCGCATATTAT
TTAATATCTAGAAGTCTAGGGCCTGAATTTGGTGGTGCCATTGGTCTAATCTTCGCCTTTGCCAACGCTG
TTGCTGTTGCTATGTATGTGGTTGGATTTGCAGAAACCGTGGTGGAGTTGCTGAAAGAACATTCCATTCT
TATGATAGATGAAATCAATGACATCCGGATTATTGGAGCCATTACAGTCGTGATTCTTTTAGGTATCTCA
GTAGCCGGTATGGAGTGGGAAGCAAAAGCTCAGATTGTTCTTTTGGTGATCCTACTTCTTGCTATTGGTG
ATTTCGTCATAGGAACATTTATCCCACTCGAGAGCAAGAAGCCAAAAGGGTTTTTTGGCTATAAATCTGA
AATCTTTAATGAGAACTTTGGCCCCGATTTTCGAGAAGAAGAAACTTTCTTTTCTGTATTTGCCATCTTT
TTTCCTGCTGCAACTGGAATTCTGGCTGGCGCAAATATCTCAGGTGATCTTGCAGATCCTCAGTCAGCCA
TACCCAAAGGAACACTCCTAGCCATTTTAATTACTACATTGGTTTATGTAGGAATTGCCGTGTCTGTAGG
TTCTTGTGTCGTACGCGATGCCACTGGTAATGTTAATGACACTATCGTAACAGAGCTAACAAACTGTACT
AGCGCAGCCTGCAAATTAAACTTTGATTTTTCATCTTGTGAATCCAGTCCTTGTAGCTACGGCCTAATGA
ACAACTTTCAGGTAATGAGTATGGTGTCAGGATTTACACCACTAATTTCCGCGGGCATATTCTCTGCCAC
TCTTTCTAGCGCATTAGCATCCCTAGTGAGTGCTCCCAAGATATTTCAGGCCCTATGTAAAGACAACATC
TACCCCGCTTTCCAGATGTTTGCTAAAGGTTATGGGAAAAATAATGAGCCATTACGTGGCTACATCTTAA
CATTCTTAATTGCACTTGGATTCATCTTAATTGCCTGTCTGAATGTTATTGCACCAATTATCTCAAACTT
CTTCCTTGCCAGCTATGCCCTCATCAATTTTTCAGTATTCCATGCTTCACTGGCCAAAAGCCCAGGATGG
CGACCGGCATTTAAATACTACAATATGTGGATCTCACTTCTTGGAGCAATTCTTTGTTGCATAGTAATGT
TCGTCATTAACTGGTGGGCTGCTTTGCTAACCTACGTGATAGTCCTTGGGCTGTATATTTATGTTACCTA
CAAAAAACCCGATGTGAATTGGGGATCCTCTACACAAGCCCTGACTTACCTCAATGCCCTGCAACATAGT
ATTAGGCTTTCTGGCGTGGAGGACCATGTGAAAAACTTTAGGCCACAGTGTCTTGTTATGACAGGAGCGC
CAAACTCACGGCCGGCCTTACTTCATCTTGTTCACGATTTCACAAAAAATGTTGGTTTGATGATCTGTGG
ACACGTACACATGGGACCACGCAGACAAGCCATGAAAGAAATGTCCATCGACCAAGCCAAATATCAGCGC
TGGCTTATTAAGAACAAAATGAAGGCTTTTTATGCACCAGTACATGCAGATGACCTCAGAGAAGGGGCCC
AATACTTGATGCAGGCTGCTGGCCTGGGCCGTATGAAGCCAAACACACTAGTCCTTGGATTTAAGAAAGA
TTGGTTGCAAGCAGATATGAGGGATGTGGATATGTACATAAACTTATTTCACGATGCTTTTGACATACAA
TATGGCGTAGTGGTTATTCGCCTAAAAGAAGGTCTGGATATTAGTCACCTGCAGGGACAAGAAGAATTAT
TGTCATCACAAGAGAAATCTCCTGGCACCAAGGATGTCGTAGTAAGTGTGGAATATAGTAAAAAGTCCGA
TTTAGATACTTCGAAACCCCTCAGTGAAAAACCAATTACCCATAAAGTCGAGGAAGAAGATGGCAAGACT
GCAACTCAACCACTGTTGAAAAAAGAATCCAAAGGCCCTATTGTGCCTTTGAATGTAGCTGACCAAAAGC
TTCTTGAAGCTAGTACACAGTTTCAGAAAAAACAAGGAAAGAATACTATTGATGTCTGGTGGCTTTTTGA
TGACGGAGGTCTGACCTTATTGATACCTTACCTTCTGACGACCAAGAAAAAATGGAAAGACTGTAAGATC
AGAGTATTCATTGGTGGAAAGATAAACAGAATAGACCATGACCGGAGAGCGATGGCTACTTTACTGAGCA
AGTTCAGAATCGATTTTTCTGACATCATGGTTCTAGGAGACATCAATACCAAACCAAAGAAAGAAAACAT
TATAGCTTTCGAGGAAATCATTGAGCCATACAGACTTCACGAAGATGATAAAGAGCAAGATATCGCAGAT
AAAATGAAAGAAGATGAACCCTGGCGAATAACAGATAATGAATTGGAGCTGTATAAGACCAAGACATACC
GGCAGATCAGGTTAAATGAGTTATTAAAGGAACATTCAAGCACAGCTAACATTATTGTGATGAGTTTACC
GGTCGCACGAAAGGGTGCCGTTTCTAGTGCTCTCTACATGGCATGGTTAGAAGCACTATCTAAGGATCTA
CCACCAATCCTACTAGTTCGTGGGAATCATCAGAGTGTCCTTACCTTCTATTCATAATTAATTAAGTTTA
AACCCGCTGATCAGCCTCGACTGTGCCTTCTAGTTGCCAGCCATCTGTTGTTTGCCCCTCCCCCGTGCCT
TCCTTGACCCTGGAAGGTGCCACTCCCACTGTCCTTTCCTAATAAAATGAGGAAATTGCATCGCATTGTC
TGAGTAGGTGTCATTCTATTCTGGGGGGTGGGGTGGGGCAGGACAGCAAGGGGGAGGATTGGGAAGACAA
TAGCAGGCATGCTGGGGATGCGGTGGGCTCTATGGCTTCTGAGGCGGAAAGAACCAGCTGGGGCTCTAGG
GGGTATCCCC
[124 nt withheld, positions 4771-4894]
C
[91 nt withheld, positions 4896-4986]
A
[49 nt withheld, positions 4988-5036]
CCTTTGACGTTGGAGTCCACGTTCTTT
[37 nt withheld, positions 5064-5100]
ACCCTATCTCGGTCTATTCTTTTGATTTATAAGGGATTTTGCCGATTTCGGCCTATTGGTTAAAAAATGA
GCTGATTTAACAAAAATTTAACGCGAATTAATTCTGTGGAATGTGTGTCAGTTAGGGTGTGGAAAGTCCC
CAGGCTCCCCAGCAGGCAGAAGTATGCAAAGCATGCATCTCAATTAGTCAGCAACCAGGTGTGGAAAGTC
CCCAGGCTCCCCAGCAGGCAGAAGTATGCAAAGCATGCATCTCAATTAGTCAGCAACCATAGTCCCGCCC
CTAACTCCGCCCATCCCGCCCCTAACTCCGCCCAGTTCCGCCCATTCTCCGCCCCATGGCTGACTAATTT
TTTTTATTTATGCAGAGGCCGAGGCCGCCTCTGCCTCTGAGCTATTCCAGAAGTAGTGAGGAGGCTTTTT
TGGAGGCCTAGGCTTTTGCAAAAAGCTCCCGGGAGCTTGTATATCCATTTTCGGATCTGATCAAGAGACA
GGATGAGGATCGTTTCGCATGATTGAACAAGATGGATTGCACGCAGGTTCTCCGGCCGCTTGGGTGGAGA
GGCTATTCGGCTATGACTGGGCACAACAGACAATCGGCTGCTCTGATGCCGCCGTGTTCCGGCTGTCAGC
GCAGGGGCGCCCGGTTCTTTTTGTCAAGACCGACCTGTCCGGTGCCCTGAATGAACTGCAGGACGAGGCA
GCGCGGCTATCGTGGCTGGCCACGACGGGCGTTCCTTGCGCAGCTGTGCTCGACGTTGTCACTGAAGCGG
GAAGGGACTGGCTGCTATTGGGCGAAGTGCCGGGGCAGGATCTCCTGTCATCTCACCTTGCTCCTGCCGA
GAAAGTATCCATCATGGCTGATGCAATGCGGCGGCTGCATACGCTTGATCCGGCTACCTGCCCATTCGAC
CACCAAGCGAAACATCGCATCGAGCGAGCACGTACTCGGATGGAAGCCGGTCTTGTCGATCAGGATGATC
TGGACGAAGAGCATCAGGGGCTCGCGCCAGCCGAACTGTTCGCCAGGCTCAAGGCGCGCATGCCCGACGG
CGAGGATCTCGTCGTGACCCATGGCGATGCCTGCTTGCCGAATATCATGGTGGAAAATGGCCGCTTTTCT
GGATTCATCGACTGTGGCCGGCTGGGTGTGGCGGACCGCTATCAGGACATAGCGTTGGCTACCCGTGATA
TTGCTGAAGAGCTTGGCGGCGAATGGGCTGACCGCTTCCTCGTGCTTTACGGTATCGCCGCTCCCGATTC
GCAGCGCATCGCCTTCTATCGCCTTCTTGACGAGTTCTTCTGAGCGGGACTCTGGGGTTCGAAATGACCG
ACCAAGCGACGCCCAACCTGCCATCACGAGATTTCGATTCCACCGCCGCCTTCTATGAAAGGTTGGGCTT
CGGAATCGTTTTCCGGGACGCCGGCTGGATGATCCTCCAGCGCGGGGATCTCATGCTGGAGTTCTTCGCC
CACCCCAACTTGTTTATTGCAGCTTATAATGGTTACAAATAAAGCAATAGCATCACAAATTTCACAAATA
AAGCATTTTTTTCACTGCATTCTAGTTGTGGTTTGTCCAAACTCATCAATGTATCTTATCATGTCTGTAT
ACCGTCGACCTCTAGCTAGAGCTTGGCGTAATCATGGTCATAGCTGTTTCCTGTGTGAAATTGTTATCCG
CTCACAATTCCACACAACATACGAGCCGGAAGCATAAAGTGTAAAGCCTGGGGTGCCTAATGAGTGAGCT
AACTCACATTAATTGCGTTGCGCTCACTGCCCGCTTTCCAGTCGGGAAACCTGTCGTGCCAGCTGCATTA
ATGAATCGGCCAACGCGCGGGGAGAGGCGGTTTGCGTATTGGGCGCTCTTCCGCTTCCTCGCTCACTGAC
TCGCTGCGCTCGGTCGTTCGGCTGCGGCGAGCGGTATCAGCTCACTCAAAGGCGGTAATACGGTTATCCA
CAGAATCAGGGGATAACGCAGGAAAGAACATGTGAGCAAAAGGCCAGCAAAAGGCCAGGAACCGTAAAAA
GGCCGCGTTGCTGGCGTTTTTCCATAGGCTCCGCCCCCCTGACGAGCATCACAAAAATCGACGCTCAAGT
CAGAGGTGGCGAAACCCGACAGGACTATAAAGATACCAGGCGTTTCCCCCTGGAAGCTCCCTCGTGCGCT
CTCCTGTTCCGACCCTGCCGCTTACCGGATACCTGTCCGCCTTTCTCCCTTCGGGAAGCGTGGCGCTTTC
TCATAGCTCACGCTGTAGGTATCTCAGTTCGGTGTAGGTCGTTCGCTCCAAGCTGGGCTGTGTGCACGAA
CCCCCCGTTCAGCCCGACCGCTGCGCCTTATCCGGTAACTATCGTCTTGAGTCCAACCCGGTAAGACACG
ACTTATCGCCACTGGCAGCAGCCACTGGTAACAGGATTAGCAGAGCGAGGTATGTAGGCGGTGCTACAGA
GTTCTTGAAGTGGTGGCCTAACTACGGCTACACTAGAAGAACAGTATTTGGTATCTGCGCTCTGCTGAAG
CCAGTTACCTTCGGAAAAAGAGTTGGTAGCTCTTGATCCGGCAAACAAACCACCGCTGGTAGCGGTTTTT
TTGTTTGCAAGCAGCAGATTACGCGCAGAAAAAAAGGATCTCAAGAAGATCCTTTGATCTTTTCTACGGG
GTCTGACGCTCAGTGGAACGAAAACTCACGTTAAGGGATTTTGGTCATGAGATTATCAAAAAGGATCTTC
ACCTAGATCCTTTTAAATTAAAAATGAAGTTTTAAATCAATCTAAAGTATATATGAGTAAACTTGGTCTG
ACAGTTACCAATGCTTAATCAGTGAGGCACCTATCTCAGCGATCTGTCTATTTCGTTCATCCATAGTTGC
CTGACTCCCCGTCGTGTAGATAACTACGATACGGGAGGGCTTACCATCTGGCCCCAGTGCTGCAATGATA
CCGCGAGACCCACGCTCACCGGCTCCAGATTTATCAGCAATAAACCAGCCAGCCGGAAGGGCCGAGCGCA
GAAGTGGTCCTGCAACTTTATCCGCCTCCATCCAGTCTATTAATTGTTGCCGGGAAGCTAGAGTAAGTAG
TTCGCCAGTTAATAGTTTGCGCAACGTTGTTGCCATTGCTACAGGCATCGTGGTGTCACGCTCGTCGTTT
GGTATGGCTTCATTCAGCTCCGGTTCCCAACGATCAAGGCGAGTTACATGATCCCCCATGTTGTGCAAAA
AAGCGGTTAGCTCCTTCGGTCCTCCGATCGTTGTCAGAAGTAAGTTGGCCGCAGTGTTATCACTCATGGT
TATGGCAGCACTGCATAATTCTCTTACTGTCATGCCATCCGTAAGATGCTTTTCTGTGACTGGTGAGTAC
TCAACCAAGTCATTCTGAGAATAGTGTATGCGGCGACCGAGTTGCTCTTGCCCGGCGTCAATACGGGATA
ATACCGCGCCACATAGCAGAACTTTAAAAGTGCTCATCATTGGAAAACGTTCTTCGGGGCGAAAACTCTC
AAGGATCTTACCGCTGTTGAGATCCAGTTCGATGTAACCCACTCGTGCACCCAACTGATCTTCAGCATCT
TTTACTTTCACCAGCGTTTCTGGGTGAGCAAAAACAGGAAGGCAAAATGCCGCAAAAAAGGGAATAAGGG
CGACACGGAAATGTTGAATACTCATACTCTTCCTTTTTCAATATTATTGAAGCATTTATCAGGGTTATTG
TCTCATGAGCGGATACATATTTGAATGTATTTAGAAAAATAAACAAATAGGGGTTCCGCGCACATTTCCC
CGAAAAGTGCCACCTGACGTCGACGGATCGGGAGATCTCCCGATCCCCTATGGTGCACTCTCAGTACAAT
CTGCTCTGATGCCGCATAGTTAAGCCAGTATCTGCTCCCTGCTTGTGTGTTGGAGGTCGCTGAGTAGTGC
GCGAGCAAAATTTAAGCTACAACAAGGCAAGGCTTGACCGACAATTGCATGAAGAATCTGCTTAGGGTTA
GGCGTTTTGCGCTGCTTCGCGATGTACGGGCCAGATATACGCGTTGACATTGATTATTGACTAGTTATTA
ATAGTAATCAATTACGGGGTCATTAGTTCATAGCCCATATATGGAGTTCCGCGTTACATAACTTACGGTA
AATGGCCCGCCTGGCTGACCGCCCAACGACCCCCGCCCATTGACGTCAATAATGACGTATGTTCCCATAG
TAACGCCAATAGGGACTTTCCATTGACGTCAATGGGTGGAGTATTTACGGTAAACTGCCCACTTGGCAGT
ACATCAAGTGTATCATATGCCAAGTACGCCCCCTATTGACGTCAATGACGGTAAATGGCCCGCCTGGCAT
TATGCCCAGTACATGACCTTATGGGACTTTCCTACTTGGCAGTACATCTACGTATTAGTCATCGCTATTA
CCATGGTGATGCGGTTTTGGCAGTACATCAATGGGCGTGGATAGCGGTTTGACTCACGGGGATTTCCAAG
TCTCCACCCCATTGACGTCAATGGGAGTTTGTTTTGGCACCAAAATCAACGGGACTTTCCAAAATGTCGT
AACAACTCCGCCCCATTGACGCAAATGGGCGGTAGGCGTGTACGGTGGGAGGTCTATATAAGCAGAGCTC
TCTGGCTAACTAGAGAACCCACTGCTTACTGGCTTATCGAAATTAATACGACTCACTATAGGGAGACCCA
AGCTG
