>Addgene plasmid #50871 | pcDNA3.1 Flag YFP hNKCC1 E670C (NT473) | addgene partial sequence | sequence record 78981 | hNKCC1-int-R 5'-ATATTTGGCTTGGTCGATGG-3'
CGTGTCCACAGATCATCAAACCAACATTTTTTGTGAAATCGTGAACAAGATGAAGTAAGGCCGGCCGTGA
GTTTGGCGCTCCTGTCATAACAAGACACTGTGGCCTAAAGTTTTTCACATGGTCCTCCACGCCAGAAAGC
CTAATACTATGTTGCAGGGCATTGAGGTAAGTCAGGGCTTGTGTAGAGGATCCCCAATTCACATCGGGTT
TTTTGTAGGTAACATAAATATACAGCCCAAGGACTATCACGTAGGTTAGCAAAGCAGCCCACCAGTTAAT
GACGAACATTACTATGCAACAAAGAATTGCTCCAAGAAGTGAGATCCACATATTGTAGTATTTAAATGCC
GGTCGCCATCCTGGGCTTTTGGCCAGTGAAGCATGGAATACTGAAAAATTGATGAGGGCATAGCTGGCAA
GGAAGAAGTTTGAGATAATTGGTGCAATAACATTCAGACAGGCAATTAAGATGAATCCAAGTGCAATTAA
GAATGTTAAGATGTAGCCACGTAATGGCTCATTATTTTTCCCATAACCTTTAGCAAACATCTGGAAAGCG
GGGTAGATGTTGTCTTTACATAGGGCCTGAAATATCTTGGGAGCACTCACTAGGGATGCTAATGCGCTAG
AAAGAGTGGCAGAGAATATGCCCGCGGAAATTAGTGGTGTAAATCCTGACACCATACTCATTACCTGAAA
GTTGTTCATTAGGCCGTAGCTACAAGGACTGGATTCACAAGATGAAAAATCAAAGTTTAATTTGCAGGCT
GCGCTAGTACAGTTTGTTAGCTCTGTTACGATAGTGTCATTAACATTACCAGTGGCATCGCGTACGACAC
AAGAACCTACAGACACGGCAATTCCTACATAAACCAATGTAGTAATTAAAATGGCTAGGAGTGTTCCTTT
GGGTATGGCTGACTGAGGATCTGCAAGATCACCTGAGATATT
