>Addgene plasmid #50871 | pcDNA3.1 Flag YFP hNKCC1 E670C (NT473) | addgene partial sequence | sequence record 79689 | T7 (5'-TAATACGACTCACTATAGGG-3')
ACAAGGATGACGATGACAAGGGTGACCCTACCGTCAGCAAGGGCGAGGAGCTGTTCACCGGGGTGGTGCC
CATCCTGGTCGAGCTGGACGGCGACGTAAACGGCCACAAGTTCAGCGTGTCCGGCGAGGGCGAGGGCGAT
GCCACCTACGGCAAGCTGACCCTGAAGTTCATCTGCACCACCGGCAAGCTGCCCGTGCCCTGGCCCACCC
TCGTGACCACCTTCGGCTACGGCCTGATGTGCTTCGCCCGCTACCCCGACCACATGAAGCAGCACGACTT
CTTCAAGTCCGCCATGCCCGAAGGCTACGTCCAGGAGCGCACCATCTTCTTCAAGGACGACGGCAACTAC
AAGACCCGCGCCGAGGTGAAGTTCGAGGGCGACACCCTGGTGAACCGCATCGAGCTGAAGGGCATCGACT
TCAAGGAGGACGGCAACATCCTAGGGCACAAGCTGGAGTACAACTACAACAGCCACAACGTTTATATCAT
GGCCGACAAGCAGAAGAACGGCATCAAGGTGAACTTCAAGATCCGCCAC
