LOCUS       Exported 741 bp ds-DNA linear SYN 04-JUL-2021
DEFINITION  Expresses human NKCC1 E670C mutant with an N-terminal 3xFLAG-YFP tag
            in mammalian cells. cDNA is synthetic, containing convenient
            restriction sites..
ACCESSION   .
VERSION     .
KEYWORDS    pcDNA3.1 Flag YFP hNKCC1 E670C (NT473)
SOURCE      synthetic DNA construct
  ORGANISM  synthetic DNA construct
REFERENCE   1 (bases 1 to 741)
  TITLE     Forbush Lab human NKCC1 NT clones
  JOURNAL   Unpublished
REFERENCE   2 (bases 1 to 741)
  AUTHORS   .
  TITLE     Direct Submission
  JOURNAL   Exported Jul 4, 2021 from SnapGene Server 1.1.58
            http://www.snapgene.com
FEATURES             Location/Qualifiers
     source          1..741
                     /organism="synthetic DNA construct"
                     /mol_type="other DNA"
     primer_bind     47..66
                     /label=T7
                     /note="T7 promoter, forward primer"
     promoter        47..65
                     /label=T7 promoter
                     /note="promoter for bacteriophage T7 RNA polymerase"
     regulatory      97..106
                     /regulatory_class="other"
                     /note="vertebrate consensus sequence for strong initiation
                     of translation (Kozak, 1987)"
     CDS             109..174
                     /codon_start=1
                     /product="three tandem FLAG(R) epitope tags, followed by an
                     enterokinase cleavage site"
                     /label=3xFLAG
                     /translation="DYKDHDGDYKDHDIDYKDDDDK"
     CDS             190..702
                     /codon_start=1
                     /product="N-terminal fragment of mVenus for use in
                     bimolecular fluorescence complementation (BiFC) (Kodama and
                     Hu, 2010)"
                     /label=VN173
                     /translation="SKGEELFTGVVPILVELDGDVNGHKFSVSGEGEGDATYGKLTLKF
                     ICTTGKLPVPWPTLVTTFGYGLMCFARYPDHMKQHDFFKSAMPEGYVQERTIFFKDDGN
                     YKTRAEVKFEGDTLVNRIELKGIDFKEDGNILGHKLEYNYNSHNVYIMADKQKNGIKVN
                     FKIRHNIE"
     primer_bind     complement(229..250)
                     /label=EGFP-N
                     /note="EGFP, reverse primer"
     primer_bind     complement(490..509)
                     /label=EXFP-R
                     /note="For distinguishing EGFP variants, reverse primer"
ORIGIN
        1 ctctctggct aactagagaa cccactgctt actggcttat cgaaattaat acgactcact
       61 atagggagac ccaagctggc tagcccgggc acggccgcca ccatgggaga ctacaaagac
      121 catgacggtg attataaaga tcacgacatc gactacaagg atgacgatga caagggtgac
      181 cctaccgtca gcaagggcga ggagctgttc accggggtgg tgcccatcct ggtcgagctg
      241 gacggcgacg taaacggcca caagttcagc gtgtccggcg agggcgaggg cgatgccacc
      301 tacggcaagc tgaccctgaa gttcatctgc accaccggca agctgcccgt gccctggccc
      361 accctcgtga ccaccttcgg ctacggcctg atgtgcttcg cccgctaccc cgaccacatg
      421 aagcagcacg acttcttcaa gtccgccatg cccgaaggct acgtccagga gcgcaccatc
      481 ttcttcaagg acgacggcaa ctacaagacc cgcgccgagg tgaagttcga gggcgacacc
      541 ctggtgaacc gcatcgagct gaagggcatc gacttcaagg aggacggcaa catcctaggg
      601 cacaagctgg agtacaacta caacagccac aacgtttata tcatggccga caagcagaag
      661 aacggcatca aggtgaactt caagatccgc cacaacatcg aggacggcag cgtgcagctc
      721 gccgaccact accagcagaa c
//
